Addgene plasmid #232637: HaloTag-LacI-mHP1a
Depositing lab: Karsten Rippe.
Backbone
  Vector backbone: pHTN-HaloTag
  Backbone manufacturer: Promega
  Backbone size w/o insert (bp): 6143
  Vector type: Mammalian Expression
  Selectable markers: Neomycin (select with G418)
Growth in bacteria
  Bacterial resistance: Ampicillin, 100 μg/mL
  Growth temperature: 37°C
  Growth strain: DH5alpha
  Copy number: High Copy
Gene/Insert
  Gene/Insert name: HaloTag-LacI-mHP1a (alt name: CBX 5)
  Species: M. musculus (mouse), Synthetic
  Mutation: none
  Entrez Gene: Cbx5 (a.k.a. 2610029O15Rik, HP1, Hp1a, Hp1alpha)
  Promoter: CMV
Depositor comments: Please visit https://doi.org/10.1101/2024.12.09.627308 for bioRxiv preprint.
How to cite: HaloTag-LacI-mHP1a was a gift from Karsten Rippe (Addgene plasmid # 232637 ; http://n2t.net/addgene:232637 ; RRID:Addgene_232637)
