[The description below was written by a language model from this plasmid's Addgene catalogue record and pLannotate feature annotations shown in this document.]
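Description:
HaloTag-LacI-mHP1a is a mammalian expression plasmid built on Promega's pHTN-HaloTag backbone, with a sequenced length of about 7.8 kb. It is propagated in E. coli as a high-copy plasmid through a ColE1/pUC-type origin, with ampicillin selection provided by β-lactamase. A ColE1 cer site is also present, which helps keep the plasmid monomeric. For selection in mammalian cells, an SV40 enhancer/early promoter drives a neomycin phosphotransferase gene followed by a synthetic poly(A) signal, allowing G418 selection of stable transfectants.

The payload is a single fusion open reading frame expressed from the CMV immediate-early enhancer and promoter, with a chimeric β-globin/immunoglobulin intron upstream to support expression and an SV40 poly(A) signal downstream. A T7 promoter sits just ahead of the coding region, a backbone feature that permits in vitro transcription. The fusion begins with an N-terminal HaloTag, a modified dehalogenase that bonds covalently to chloroalkane ligands such as fluorescent dyes. This is followed by a TEV protease cleavage site, the lac repressor LacI, and finally mouse HP1α (Cbx5), recorded as unmutated. HP1α is a heterochromatin component that binds H3K9-methylated histone tails.

The architecture suggests a chromatin-tethering tool: LacI binds lac operator sequences, so the fusion could recruit HP1α to integrated lacO arrays while the HaloTag allows labelling and imaging of the recruited protein. The record itself does not state this purpose explicitly and only points to an associated preprint. Several short annotated fragments (SET1, T7 terminator, large T antigen, M13 ori, bom, tnpA) appear to be backbone remnants or partial matches rather than functional elements.
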