Features (pLannotate 1.2.2; 22 found; start..end, strand, type, name):
    140..517     +  enhancer       CMV enhancer: human cytomegalovirus immediate early enhancer
    519..718     +  promoter       CMV promoter: human cytomegalovirus (CMV) immediate early promoter
    857..989     +  intron         chimeric intron: chimera between introns from human β-globin and immunoglobulin heavy chain genes
   1033..1051    +  promoter       T7 promoter: promoter for bacteriophage T7 RNA polymerase
   1067..1957    +  CDS            HaloTag®: modified bacterial dehalogenase that forms covalent bonds with chloroalkane derivatives
   1970..1990    +  CDS            TEV site: tobacco etch virus (TEV) protease recognition and cleavage site
   2009..3073    +  CDS            lacI: lac repressor; lacI; The lac repressor binds to the lac operator to inhibit transcription in E. coli. This inhibition can be relieved by adding lactose or isopropyl-β-D-thiogalactopyranoside (IPTG).
   3101..3673    +  CDS            Cbx5: CBX5_MOUSE - Also known as Hp1a. Experimental evidence at protein level: Swiss-Prot protein existence level 1. Component of heterochromatin that recognizes and binds histone H3 tails methylated at 'Lys-9' (H3K9me), leading to epigenetic repression. In contrast, it is excluded from chromatin when 'Tyr-41' of histone H3 is phosphorylated (H3Y41ph). Can interact with lamin-B receptor (LBR). This interaction can contribute to the association of the heterochromatin with the inner nuclear membrane. Involved in the formation of functional kinetochore through interaction with MIS12 complex proteins (B
   3725..3750    +  CDS            SET1 (fragment): solubility-enhancement tag derived from T7 phage gene 10B
   3758..3774    +  terminator     T7 terminator (fragment): transcription terminator for bacteriophage T7 RNA polymerase
   3794..3915    -  polyA_signal   SV40 poly(A) signal: SV40 polyadenylation signal
   3938..4006    -  CDS            large T antigen (fragment): large T antigen from SV40 (simian virus 40)
   4011..4043    +  rep_origin     M13 ori (fragment): M13 bacteriophage origin of replication; arrow indicates direction of (+) strand synthesis
   4044..4095    -  misc_feature   bom (fragment): basis of mobility region from pBR322
   4160..4517    +  promoter       SV40 promoter: SV40 enhancer and early promoter
   4568..5359    +  CDS            neo: KKA2_KLEPN - Also known as kan, nptII. Experimental evidence at protein level: Swiss-Prot protein existence level 1. Resistance to kanamycin, neomycin, paromomycin, ribostamycin, butirosin and gentamicin B. From Klebsiella pneumoniae.
   5426..5474    +  polyA_signal   poly(A) signal: synthetic polyadenylation signal
   5495..5587    -  CDS            tnpA (fragment): TN5P_ECOLX - Also known as tnp. Experimental evidence at protein level: Swiss-Prot protein existence level 1. Mediates transposition of transposon Tn5 by a 'cut and paste' mechanism. First, the monomeric transposase binds the 19 bp inverted DNA repeats flanking the transposon. Then, dimerization of the DNA- bound transposase creates a synaptic DNA complex. After nicking of the first DNA strand, excision of the transposon proceeds through a series of intermediates. The transposase then mediates the insertion of the transposon at a new site by strand transfer. The activity of the wild- type tran
   5630..5734    +  promoter       AmpR promoter: bla
   5735..6595    +  CDS            AmpR: β-lactamase; bla; confers resistance to ampicillin, carbenicillin, and related antibiotics
   6753..7341    -  rep_origin     ori: high-copy-number ColE1/pMB1/pBR322/pUC origin of replication
   7457..7740    +  misc_feature   cer region: ColE1-derived recombination site that helps to maintain plasmids as monomers
>Addgene plasmid #232637 | HaloTag-LacI-mHP1a | addgene full sequence | sequence record 463625 | Addgene NGS Result
TCAATATTGGCCATTAGCCATATTATTCATTGGTTATATAGCATAAATCAATATTGGCTATTGGCCATTG
CATACGTTGTATCTATATCATAATATGTACATTTATATTGGCTCATGTCCAATATGACCGCCATGTTGGC
ATTGATTATTGACTAGTTATTAATAGTAATCAATTACGGGGTCATTAGTTCATAGCCCATATATGGAGTT
CCGCGTTACATAACTTACGGTAAATGGCCCGCCTGGCTGACCGCCCAACGACCCCCGCCCATTGACGTCA
ATAATGACGTATGTTCCCATAGTAACGCCAATAGGGACTTTCCATTGACGTCAATGGGTGGAGTATTTAC
GGTAAACTGCCCACTTGGCAGTACATCAAGTGTATCATATGCCAAGTCCGCCCCCTATTGACGTCAATGA
CGGTAAATGGCCCGCCTGGCATTATGCCCAGTACATGACCTTACGGGACTTTCCTACTTGGCAGTACATC
TACGTATTAGTCATCGCTATTACCATGGTGATGCGGTTTTGGCAGTACACCAATGGGCGTGGATAGCGGT
TTGACTCACGGGGATTTCCAAGTCTCCACCCCATTGACGTCAATGGGAGTTTGTTTTGGCACCAAAATCA
ACGGGACTTTCCAAAATGTCGTAATAACCCCGCCCCGTTGACGCAAATGGGCGGTAGGCGTGTACGGTGG
GAGGTCTATATAAGCAGAGCTGGTTTAGTGAACCGTCAGATCACTAGAAGCTTTATTGCGGTAGTTTATC
ACAGTTAAATTGCTAACGCAGTCAGTGCTTCTGACACAACAGTCTCGAACTTAAGCTGCAGAAGTTGGTC
GTGAGGCACTGGGCAGGTAAGTATCAAGGTTACAAGACAGGTTTAAGGAGACCAATAGAAACTGGGCTTG
TCGAGACAGAGAAGACTCTTGCGTTTCTGATAGGCACCTATTGGTCTTACTGACATCCACTTTGCCTTTC
TCTCCACAGGTGTCCACTCCCAGTTCAATTACAGCTCTTAAGGCTAGAGTATTAATACGACTCACTATAG
GGCTAGCAAAGCCACCATGGCAGAAATCGGTACTGGCTTTCCATTCGACCCCCATTATGTGGAAGTCCTG
GGCGAGCGCATGCACTACGTCGATGTTGGTCCGCGCGATGGCACCCCTGTGCTGTTCCTGCACGGTAACC
CGACCTCCTCCTACGTGTGGCGCAACATCATCCCGCATGTTGCACCGACCCATCGCTGCATTGCTCCAGA
CCTGATCGGTATGGGCAAATCCGACAAACCAGACCTGGGTTATTTCTTCGACGACCACGTCCGCTTCATG
GATGCCTTCATCGAAGCCCTGGGTCTGGAAGAGGTCGTCCTGGTCATTCACGACTGGGGCTCCGCTCTGG
GTTTCCACTGGGCCAAGCGCAATCCAGAGCGCGTCAAAGGTATTGCATTTATGGAGTTCATCCGCCCTAT
CCCGACCTGGGACGAATGGCCAGAATTTGCCCGCGAGACCTTCCAGGCCTTCCGCACCACCGACGTCGGC
CGCAAGCTGATCATCGATCAGAACGTTTTTATCGAGGGTACGCTGCCAATGGGTGTCGTCCGCCCGCTGA
CTGAAGTCGAGATGGACCATTACCGCGAGCCGTTCCTGAATCCTGTTGACCGCGAGCCACTGTGGCGCTT
CCCAAACGAGCTGCCAATCGCCGGTGAGCCAGCGAACATCGTCGCGCTGGTCGAAGAATACATGGACTGG
CTGCACCAGTCCCCTGTCCCGAAGCTGCTGTTCTGGGGCACCCCAGGCGTTCTGATCCCACCGGCCGAAG
CCGCTCGCCTGGCCAAAAGCCTGCCTAACTGCAAGGCTGTGGACATCGGCCCGGGTCTGAATCTGCTGCA
AGAAGACAACCCGGACCTGATCGGCAGCGAGATCGCGCGCTGGCTGTCGACGCTCGAGATTTCCGGCGAG
CCAACCACTGAGGATCTGTACTTTCAGAGCGATAACGCGATCGAAATGGTGAAACCAGTAACGTTATACG
ATGTCGCAGAGTATGCCGGTGTCTCTTATCAGACCGTTTCCCGCGTGGTGAACCAGGCCAGCCACGTTTC
TGCGAAAACGCGGGAAAAAGTGGAAGCGGCGATGGCGGAGCTGAATTACATTCCCAACCGCGTGGCACAA
CAACTGGCGGGCAAACAGTCGTTGCTGATTGGCGTTGCCACCTCCAGTCTGGCCCTGCACGCGCCGTCGC
AAATTGTCGCGGCGATTAAATCTCGCGCCGATCAACTGGGTGCCAGCGTGGTGGTGTCGATGGTAGAACG
AAGCGGCGTCGAAGCCTGTAAAGCGGCGGTGCACAATCTTCTCGCGCAACGCGTCAGTGGGCTGATCATT
AACTATCCGCTGGATGACCAGGATGCCATTGCTGTGGAAGCTGCCTGCACTAATGTTCCGGCGTTATTTC
TTGATGTCTCTGACCAGACACCCATCAACAGTATTATTTTCTCCCATGAAGACGGTACGCGACTGGGCGT
GGAGCATCTGGTCGCATTGGGTCACCAGCAAATCGCGCTGTTAGCGGGCCCATTAAGTTCTGTCTCGGCG
CGTCTGCGTCTGGCTGGCTGGCATAAATATCTCACTCGCAATCAAATTCAGCCGATAGCGGAACGGGAAG
GCGACTGGAGTGCCATGTCCGGTTTTCAACAAACCATGCAAATGCTGAATGAGGGCATCGTTCCCACTGC
GATGCTGGTTGCCAACGATCAGATGGCGCTGGGCGCAATGCGCGCCATTACCGAGTCCGGGCTGCGCGTT
GGTGCGGATATCTCGGTAGTGGGATACGACGATACCGAAGACAGCTCATGTTATATCCCGCCGTTAACCA
CCATCAAACAGGATTTTCGCCTGCTGGGGCAAACCAGCGTGGACCGCTTGCTGCAACTCTCTCAGGGCCA
GGCGGTGAAGGGCAATCAGCTGTTGCCCGTCTCACTGGTGAAAAGAAAAACCACCCTGGCGCCCAATACG
CAAACCGCCTCTCCCCGCGCGTTGGCCGATTCATTAATGCAGCTGGCACGACAGGTTTCCCGAAGCAGCC
TGGAGCTGTACAAGTCCGGAATGGGAAAGAAGACCAAGAGGACAGCCGACAGCTCTTCTTCAGAGGATGA
GGAGGAATATGTGGTGGAAAAGGTGTTGGACAGGCGCATGGTTAAGGGGCAAGTGGAATATCTGTTGAAG
TGGAAAGGCTTTTCTGAGGAGCACAATACTTGGGAACCTGAGAAGAACTTGGATTGTCCTGAACTAATTT
CTGAGTTTATGAAAAAGTATAAGAAGATGAAGGAGGGTGAAAACAATAAGCCCAGGGAGAAATCAGAAGG
AAACAAGAGGAAATCCAGTTTCTCCAACAGCGCTGATGATATTAAATCTAAAAAAAAGAGAGAGCAAAGC
AATGATATCGCTCGGGGCTTTGAGAGAGGACTGGAACCAGAAAAGATCATCGGAGCAACAGATTCCTGCG
GTGACTTAATGTTCTTAATGAAATGGAAAGACACAGATGAAGCTGACCTGGTTCTTGCAAAAGAAGCTAA
CGTGAAGTGTCCACAGATTGTGATAGCATTTTATGAAGAGAGACTGACGTGGCACGCATATCCAGAGGAT
GCGGAAAACAAAGAAAAAGAAAGCGCGAAGAGCTAAGGATCCACCGGATCTAGATAACTGATCATAATCA
GTGAGCGGCCGCTTGCTGAGTTGGCTGCTGCCACCGCTGAGCAATAACTAGCATAACCCCTTGGCCGCTT
CGAGCAGACATGATAAGATACATTGATGAGTTTGGACAAACCACAACTAGAATGCAGTGAAAAAAATGCT
TTATTTGTGAAATTTGTGATGCTATTGCTTTATTTGTAACCATTATAAGCTGCAATAAACAAGTTAACAA
CAACAATTGCATTCATTTTATGTTTCAGGTTCAGGGGGAGATGTGGGAGGTTTTTTTAAGCAAGTAAAAC
CTCTACAAATGTGGTAAAATCGAATTTTAACAAAATATTAACGCTTACAATTTCCTGATGCGGTATTTTC
TCCTTACGCATCTGTGCGGTATTTCACACCGCATACGCGGATCTGCGCAGCACCATGGCCTGAAATAACC
TCTGAAAGAGGAACTTGGTTAGGTACCTTCTGAGGCGGAAAGAACCAGCTGTGGAATGTGTGTCAGTTAG
GGTGTGGAAAGTCCCCAGGCTCCCCAGCAGGCAGAAGTATGCAAAGCATGCATCTCAATTAGTCAGCAAC
CAGGTGTGGAAAGTCCCCAGGCTCCCCAGCAGGCAGAAGTATGCAAAGCATGCATCTCAATTAGTCAGCA
ACCATAGTCCCGCCCCTAACTCCGCCCATCCCGCCCCTAACTCCGCCCAGTTCCGCCCATTCTCCGCCCC
ATGGCTGACTAATTTTTTTTATTTATGCAGAGGCCGAGGCCGCCTCGGCCTCTGAGCTATTCCAGAAGTA
GTGAGGAGGCTTTTTTGGAGGCCTAGGCTTTTGCAAAAAGCTTGATTCTTCTGACACAACAGTCTCGAAC
TTAAGGCTAGAGCCACCATGATTGAACAAGATGGATTGCACGCAGGTTCTCCGGCCGCTTGGGTGGAGAG
GCTATTCGGCTATGACTGGGCACAACAGACAATCGGCTGCTCTGATGCCGCCGTGTTCCGGCTGTCAGCG
CAGGGGCGCCCGGTTCTTTTTGTCAAGACCGACCTGTCCGGTGCCCTGAATGAACTGCAGGACGAGGCAG
CGCGGCTATCGTGGCTGGCCACGACGGGCGTTCCTTGCGCAGCTGTGCTCGACGTTGTCACTGAAGCGGG
AAGGGACTGGCTGCTATTGGGCGAAGTGCCGGGGCAGGATCTCCTGTCATCTCACCTTGCTCCTGCCGAG
AAAGTATCCATCATGGCTGATGCAATGCGGCGGCTGCATACGCTTGATCCGGCTACCTGCCCATTCGACC
ACCAAGCGAAACATCGCATCGAGCGAGCACGTACTCGGATGGAAGCCGGTCTTGTCGATCAGGATGATCT
GGACGAAGAGCATCAGGGGCTCGCGCCAGCCGAACTGTTCGCCAGGCTCAAGGCGCGCATGCCCGACGGC
GAGGATCTCGTCGTGACCCATGGCGATGCCTGCTTGCCGAATATCATGGTGGAAAATGGCCGCTTTTCTG
GATTCATCGACTGTGGCCGGCTGGGTGTGGCGGACCGCTATCAGGACATAGCGTTGGCTACCCGTGATAT
TGCTGAAGAGCTTGGCGGCGAATGGGCTGACCGCTTCCTCGTGCTTTACGGTATCGCCGCTCCCGATTCG
CAGCGCATCGCCTTCTATCGCCTTCTTGACGAGTTCTTCTGAGCGGGACTCTGGGGTTCGAAATGACCGA
CCAAGCGACGCCCAACCTGCCATCACGATGGCCGCAATAAAATATCTTTATTTTCATTACATCTGTGTGT
TGGTTTTTTGTGTGAATCGATAGCGATAAGGATCCTCTTTGCGCTTGCGTTTTCCCTTGTCCAGATAGCC
CAGTAGCTGACATTCATCCGGGGTCAGCACCGTTTCTGCGGACTGGCTTTCTACGTAATGGTTTCTTAGA
CGTCAGGTGGCACTTTTCGGGGAAATGTGCGCGGAACCCCTATTTGTTTATTTTTCTAAATACATTCAAA
TATGTATCCGCTCATGAGACAATAACCCTGATAAATGCTTCAATAATATTGAAAAAGGAAGAGTATGAGT
ATTCAACATTTCCGTGTCGCCCTTATTCCCTTTTTTGCGGCATTTTGCCTTCCTGTTTTTGCTCACCCAG
AAACGCTGGTGAAAGTAAAAGATGCTGAAGATCAGTTGGGTGCACGAGTGGGTTACATCGAACTGGATCT
CAACAGCGGTAAGATCCTTGAGAGTTTTCGCCCCGAAGAACGTTTTCCAATGATGAGCACTTTCAAAGTT
CTGCTATGTGGCGCGGTATTATCCCGTATTGACGCCGGGCAAGAGCAACTCGGTCGCCGCATACACTATT
CTCAGAATGACTTGGTTGAGTACTCACCAGTCACAGAAAAGCATCTTACGGATGGCATGACAGTAAGAGA
ATTATGCAGTGCTGCCATAACCATGAGTGATAACACTGCGGCCAACTTACTTCTGACAACTATCGGAGGA
CCGAAGGAGCTAACCGCTTTTTTGCACAACATGGGGGATCATGTAACTCGCCTTGATCGTTGGGAACCGG
AGCTGAATGAAGCCATACCAAACGACGAGCGTGACACCACGATGCCTGTAGCAATGGCAACAACGTTGCG
CAAACTATTAACTGGCGAACTACTTACTCTAGCTTCCCGGCAACAATTAATAGACTGGATGGAGGCGGAT
AAAGTTGCAGGACCACTTCTGCGCTCGGCCCTTCCGGCTGGCTGGTTTATTGCTGATAAATCTGGAGCCG
GTGAGCGTGGGTCTCGCGGTATCATTGCAGCACTGGGGCCAGATGGTAAGCCCTCCCGTATCGTAGTTAT
CTACACGACGGGGAGTCAGGCAACTATGGATGAACGAAATAGACAGATCGCTGAGATAGGTGCCTCACTG
ATTAAGCATTGGTAATTCGAAATGACCGACCAAGCGACGCCCAACCGGTATCAGCTCACTCAAAGGCGGT
AATACGGTTATCCACAGAATCAGGGGATAACGCAGGAAAGAACATGTGAGCAAAAGGCCAGCAAAAGGCC
AGGAACCGTAAAAAGGCCGCGTTGCTGGCGTTTTTCCATAGGCTCCGCCCCCCTGACGAGCATCACAAAA
ATCGACGCTCAAGTCAGAGGTGGCGAAACCCGACAGGACTATAAAGATACCAGGCGTTTCCCCCTGGAAG
CTCCCTCGTGCGCTCTCCTGTTCCGACCCTGCCGCTTACCGGATACCTGTCCGCCTTTCTCCCTTCGGGA
AGCGTGGCGCTTTCTCATAGCTCACGCTGTAGGTATCTCAGTTCGGTGTAGGTCGTTCGCTCCAAGCTGG
GCTGTGTGCACGAACCCCCCGTTCAGCCCGACCGCTGCGCCTTATCCGGTAACTATCGTCTTGAGTCCAA
CCCGGTAAGACACGACTTATCGCCACTGGCAGCAGCCACTGGTAACAGGATTAGCAGAGCGAGGTATGTA
GGCGGTGCTACAGAGTTCTTGAAGTGGTGGCCTAACTACGGCTACACTAGAAGGACAGTATTTGGTATCT
GCGCTCTGCTGAAGCCAGTTACCTTCGGAAAAAGAGTTGGTAGCTCTTGATCCGGCAAACAAACCACCGC
TGGTAGCGGTGGTTTTTTTGTTTGCAAGCAGCAGATTACGCGCAGAAAAAAAGGATTTCAAGAAGATCCT
TTGATCTTTTCTACGGGGTCTGACGCTCAGTGGAACGAAAACTCACGTTAAGGGATTTTGGTCATGAGAT
TATCAAAAAGGATCTTCACCTAGATCCTTTTATAGTCCGGAAATACAGGAACGCACGCTGGATGGCCCTT
CGCTGGGATGGTGAAACCATGAAAAATGGCAGCTTCAGTGGATTAAGTGGGGGTAATGTGGCCTGTACCC
TCTGGTTGCATAGGTATTCATACGGTTAAAATTTATCAGGCGCGATTGCGGCAGTTTTTCGGGTGGTTTG
TTGCCATTTTTACCTGTCTGCTGCCGTGATCGCGCTGAACGCGTTTTAGCGGTGCGTACAATTAAGGGAT
TATGGTAAATCCACTTACTGTCTGCCCTCGTAGCCATCGAGATAAACCGCAGTACTCCGGCCACGATGCG
TCCGGCGTAGAGGATCGAGATCT
