>Addgene plasmid #232637 | HaloTag-LacI-mHP1a | depositor partial sequence | sequence record 457523 | HaloTag
ATGGCAGAAATCGGTACTGGCTTTCCATTCGACCCCCATTATGTGGAAGTCCTGGGCGAGCGCATGCACT
ACGTCGATGTTGGTCCGCGCGATGGCACCCCTGTGCTGTTCCTGCACGGTAACCCGACCTCCTCCTACGT
GTGGCGCAACATCATCCCGCATGTTGCACCGACCCATCGCTGCATTGCTCCAGACCTGATCGGTATGGGC
AAATCCGACAAACCAGACCTGGGTTATTTCTTCGACGACCACGTCCGCTTCATGGATGCCTTCATCGAAG
CCCTGGGTCTGGAAGAGGTCGTCCTGGTCATTCACGACTGGGGCTCCGCTCTGGGTTTCCACTGGGCCAA
GCGCAATCCAGAGCGCGTCAAAGGTATTGCATTTATGGAGTTCATCCGCCCTATCCCGACCTGGGACGAA
TGGCCAGAATTTGCCCGCGAGACCTTCCAGGCCTTCCGCACCACCGACGTCGGCCGCAAGCTGATCATCG
ATCAGAACGTTTTTATCGAGGGTACGCTGCCGATGGGTGTCGTCCGCCCGCTGACTGAAGTCGAGATGGA
CCATTACCGCGAGCCGTTCCTGAATCCTGTTGACCGCGAGCCACTGTGGCGCTTCCCAAACGAGCTGCCA
ATCGCCGGTGAGCCAGCGAACATCGTCGCGCTGGTCGAAGAATACATGGACTGGCTGCACCAGTCCCCTG
TCCCGAAGCTGCTGTTCTGGGGCACCCCAGGCGTTCTGATCCCACCGGCCGAAGCCGCTCGCCTGGCCAA
AAGCCTGCCTAACTGCAAGGCTGTGGACATCGGCCCGGGTCTGAATCTGCTGCAAGAAGACAACCCGGAC
CTGATCGGCAGCGAGATCGCGCGCTGGCTGTCGACGCTCGAGATTTCCGGC
