>Addgene plasmid #232637 | HaloTag-LacI-mHP1a | depositor partial sequence | sequence record 457524 | LacI
CGAAATGGTGAAACCAGTAACGTTATACGATGTCGCAGAGTATGCCGGTGTCTCTTATCAGACCGTTTCC
CGCGTGGTGAACCAGGCCAGCCACGTTTCTGCGAAAACGCGGGAAAAAGTGGAAGCGGCGATGGCGGAGC
TGAATTACATTCCCAACCGCGTGGCACAACAACTGGCGGGCAAACAGTCGTTGCTGATTGGCGTTGCCAC
CTCCAGTCTGGCCCTGCACGCGCCGTCGCAAATTGTCGCGGCGATTAAATCTCGCGCCGATCAACTGGGT
GCCAGCGTGGTGGTGTCGATGGTAGAACGAAGCGGCGTCGAAGCCTGTAAAGCGGCGGTGCACAATCTTC
TCGCGCAACGCGTCAGTGGGCTGATCATTAACTATCCGCTGGATGACCAGGATGCCATTGCTGTGGAAGC
TGCCTGCACTAATGTTCCGGCGTTATTTCTTGATGTCTCTGACCAGACACCCATCAACAGTATTATTTTC
TCCCATGAAGACGGTACGCGACTGGGCGTGGAGCATCTGGTCGCATTGGGTCACCAGCAAATCGCGCTGT
TAGCGGGCCCATTAAGTTCTGTCTCGGCGCGTCTGCGTCTGGCTGGCTGGCATAAATATCTCACTCGCAA
TCAAATTCAGCCGATAGCGGAACGGGAAGGCGACTGGAGTGCCATGTCCGGTTTTCAACAAACCATGCAA
ATGCTGAATGAGGGCATCGTTCCCACTGCGATGCTGGTTGCCAACGATCAGATGGCGCTGGGCGCAATGC
GCGCCATTACCGAGTCCGGGCTGCGCGTTGGTGCGGATATCTCGGTAGTGGGATACGACGATACCGAAGA
CAGCTCATGTTATATCCCGCCGTTAACCACCATCAAACAGGATTTTCGCCTGCTGGGGCAAACCAGCGTG
GACCGCTTGCTGCAACTCTCTCAGGGCCAGGCGGTGAAGGGCAATCAGCTGTTGCCCGTCTCACTGGTGA
AAAGAAAAACCACCCTGGCGCCCAATACGCAAACCGCCTCTCCCCGCGCGTTGGCCGATTCATTAATGCA
GCTGGCACGACAGGTTTCCCGAAGCAGCCT
