>Addgene plasmid #232637 | HaloTag-LacI-mHP1a | depositor partial sequence | sequence record 457525 | mHP1a
ATGGGAAAGAAGACCAAGAGGACAGCCGACAGCTCTTCTTCAGAGGATGAGGAGGAATATGTGGTGGAAA
AGGTGTTGGACAGGCGCATGGTTAAGGGGCAAGTGGAATATCTGTTGAAGTGGAAAGGCTTTTCTGAGGA
GCACAATACTTGGGAACCTGAGAAGAACTTGGATTGTCCTGAACTAATTTCTGAGTTTATGAAAAAGTAT
AAGAAGATGAAGGAGGGTGAAAACAATAAGCCCAGGGAGAAATCAGAAGGAAACAAGAGGAAATCCAGTT
TCTCCAACAGCGCTGATGATATTAAATCTAAAAAAAAGAGAGAGCAAAGCAATGATATCGCTCGGGGCTT
TGAGAGAGGACTGGAACCAGAAAAGATCATCGGAGCAACAGATTCCTGCGGTGACTTAATGTTCTTAATG
AAATGGAAAGACACAGATGAAGCTGACCTGGTTCTTGCAAAAGAAGCTAACGTGAAGTGTCCACAGATTG
TGATAGCATTTTATGAAGAGAGACTGACGTGGCACGCATATCCAGAGGATGCGGAAAACAAAGAAAAAGA
AAGCGCGAAGAGCTAA
